Addgene plasmid #23612: pDONR223-BUB1
Depositing lab: William Hahn & David Root. Depositing organization: Dana-Farber Cancer Institute. Publication: COT drives resistance to RAF inhibition through MAP kinase pathway reactivation. Johannessen CM, Boehm JS, Kim SY, Thomas SR, Wardwell L, Johnson LA, Emery CM, Stransky N, Cogdill AP, Barretina J, Caponigro G, Hieronymus H, Murray RR, Salehi-Ashtiani K, Hill DE, Vidal M, Zhao JJ, Yang X, Alkan O, Kim S, Harris JL, Wilson CJ, Myer VE, Finan PM, Root DE, Roberts TM, Golub T, Flaherty KT, Dummer R, Weber BL, Sellers WR, Schlegel R, Wargo JA, Hahn WC, Garraway LA. Nature. 2010 Dec 16;468(7326):968-72. doi: 10.1038/nature09627 PubMed 21107320.
Backbone
  Vector backbone: pDONR223
  Backbone manufacturer: Invitrogen
  Backbone size w/o insert (bp): 5005
  Vector type: Gateway Donor vector
Growth in bacteria
  Bacterial resistance: Spectinomycin, 50 μg/mL
  Growth temperature: 37°C
  Growth strain: DH5alpha
  Copy number: High Copy
Gene/Insert
  Gene/Insert name: BUB1 (alt name: BUB1 budding uninhibited by benzimidazoles 1 homolog (yeast))
  Species: H. sapiens (human)
  Insert size (bp): 3258
  Entrez Gene: BUB1 (a.k.a. BUB1A, BUB1L, hBUB1)
  Cloning method: Gateway Cloning
  Sequencing primers: 5′ M13pUC-fwd; 3′ M13rev
Terms and licenses: Academic/Nonprofit Terms; Industry Terms: Not Available to Industry
Depositor comments: The ORF has no Stop codon. This design enables easy recombination into a destination vector to add an epitope tag of choice and Stop codon to the ORF. Do NOT use this plasmid directly for transfections. A set of 4 custom lentiviral vectors is available ( pLX301 (http://www.addgene.org/25895/) , pLX302 (http://www.addgene.org/25896/) , pLX303 (http://www.addgene.org/25897/) , pLX304 (http://www.addgene.org/25890/) ) to be used to express these ORFs in mammalian cells. These plasmids are not included in the kit and must be ordered separately.
How to cite: pDONR223-BUB1 was a gift from William Hahn & David Root (Addgene plasmid # 23612 ; http://n2t.net/addgene:23612 ; RRID:Addgene_23612)
