[The description below was written by a language model from this plasmid's Addgene catalogue record.]
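Description:
pDONR223-BUB1 is a Gateway entry-type clone built on the Invitrogen pDONR223 donor backbone (about 5 kb without insert) and carrying the human BUB1 open reading frame, an insert of roughly 3.3 kb. BUB1 (budding uninhibited by benzimidazoles 1 homolog) encodes a serine/threonine kinase known for its role in the mitotic spindle assembly checkpoint. The plasmid is maintained at high copy in standard E. coli cloning strains and is selected with spectinomycin. The ORF was introduced by Gateway recombination, so in the resulting clone it is expected to be flanked by attL-type recombination sites that allow transfer into attR-containing destination vectors through an LR reaction. The record provides no feature table, so the exact origin, site positions and other backbone elements are not itemised. M13 forward and reverse primer sites flanking the insert are used for sequence verification.

The ORF lacks a stop codon. This "open" configuration lets the coding sequence be recombined in frame into a destination vector that supplies a C-terminal epitope tag of choice and the terminating stop codon. Because the donor backbone carries no mammalian promoter or expression elements, the plasmid serves purely as a shuttle and archive clone and is not suitable for direct transfection. The depositors point to a companion set of custom lentiviral destination vectors (the pLX301 to pLX304 series), obtained separately, for expressing such ORFs in mammalian cells. The construct belongs to a kit of ORF clones associated with a study of resistance to RAF inhibition through MAP kinase pathway reactivation, so its typical use is gain-of-function expression screening or individual overexpression studies of BUB1.
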