>Addgene plasmid #23612 | pDONR223-BUB1 | depositor partial sequence | sequence record 10711 | Author sequence
ATGGACACCCCGGAAAATGTCCTTCAGATGCTTGAAGCCCACATGCAGAGCTACAAGGGCAATGACCCTC
TTGGTGAATGGGAAAGATACATACAGTGGGTAGAAGAGAATTTTCCTGAGAATAAAGAATACTTGATAAC
TTTACTAGAACATTTAATGAAGGAATTTTTAGATAAGAAGAAATACCACAATGACCCAAGATTCATCAGT
TATTGTTTAAAATTTGCTGAGTACAACAGTGACCTCCATCAATTTTTTGAGTTTCTGTACAACCATGGGA
TTGGAACCCTGTCATCCCCTCTGTACATTGCCTGGGCGGGGCATCTGGAAGCCCAAGGAGAGCTGCAGCA
TGCCAGTGCTGTCCTTCAGAGAGGAATTCAAAACCAGGCTGAACCCAGAGAGTTCCTGCAACAACAATAC
AGGTTATTTCAGACACGCCTCACTGAAACCCATTTGCCAGCTCAAGCTAGAACCTCAGAACCTCTGCATA
ATGTTCAGGTTTTAAATCAAATGATAACATCAAAATCAAATCCAGGAAATAACATGGCCTGCATTTCTAA
GAATCAGGGTTCAGAGCTTTCTGGAGTGATATCTTCAGCTTGTGATAAAGAGTCAAATATGGAACGAAGA
GTGATCACGATTTCTAAATCAGAATATTCTGTGCACTCATCTTTGGCATCCAAAGTTGATGTTGAGCAGG
TTGTTATGTATTGCAAGGAGAAGCTTATTCGTGGGGAATCAGAATTTTCCTTTGAAGAATTGAGAGCCCA
GAAATACAATCAACGGAGAAAGCATGAGCAATGGGTAAATGAAGACAGACATTATATGAAAAGGAAAGAA
GCAAATGCTTTTGAAGAACAGCTATTAAAACAGAAAATGGATGAACTTCATAAGAAGTTGCATCAGGTGG
TGGAGACATCCCATGAGGATCTGCCCGCTTCCCAGGAAAGGTCCGAGGTTAATCCAGCACGTATGGGGCC
AAGTGTAGGCTCCCAGCAGGAACTGAGAGCGCCATGTCTTCCAGTAACCTATCAGCAGACACCAGTGAAC
ATGGAAAAGAACCCAAGAGAGGCACCTCCTGTTGTTCCTCCTTTGGCAAATGCTATTTCTGCAGCTTTGG
TGTCCCCAGCCACCAGCCAGAGCATTGCTCCTCCTGTTCCTTTGAAAGCCCAGACAGTAACAGACTCCAT
GTTTGCAGTGGCCAGCAAAGATGCTGGATGTGTGAATAAGAGTACTCATGAATTCAAGCCACAGAGTGGA
GCAGAGATCAAAGAAGGGTGTGAAACACATAAGGTTGCCAACACAAGTTCTTTTCACACAACTCCAAACA
CATCACTGGGAATGGTTCAGGCAACGCCATCCAAAGTGCAGCCATCACCCACCGTGCACACAAAAGAAGC
ATTAGGTTTCATCATGAATATGTTTCAGGCTCCTACACTTCCTGATATTTCTGATGACAAAGATGAATGG
CAATCTCTAGATCAAAATGAAGATGCATTTGAAGCCCAGTTTCAAAAAAATGTAAGGTCATCTGGGGCTT
GGGGAGTCAATAAGATCATCTCTTCTTTGTCATCTGCTTTTCATGTGTTTGAAGATGGAAACAAAGAAAA
TTATGGATTACCACAGCCTAAAAATAAACCCACAGGAGCCAGGACCTTTGGAGAACGCTCTGTCAGCAGA
CTTCCTTCAAAACCAAAGGAGGAAGTGCCTCATGCTGAAGAGTTTTTGGATGACTCAACTGTATGGGGTA
TTCGCTGCAACAAAACCCTGGCACCCAGTCCTAAGAGCCCAGGAGACTTCACATCTGCTGCACAACTTGC
GTCTACACCATTCCACAAGCTTCCAGTGGAGTCAGTGCACATTTTAGAAGATAAAGAAAATGTGGTAGCA
AAACAGTGTACCCAGGCGACTTTGGATTCTTGTGAGGAAAACATGGTGGTGCCTTCAAGGGATGGAAAAT
TCAGTCCAATTCAAGAGAAAAGCCCAAAACAGGCCTTGTCGTCTCACATGTATTCAGCATCCTTACTTCG
TCTGAGCCAGCCTGCTGCAGGTGGGGTACTTACCTGTGAGGCAGAGTTGGGCGTTGAGGCTTGCAGACTC
ACAGACACTGACGCTGCCATTGCAGAAGATCCACCAGATGCTATTGCTGGGCTCCAAGCAGAATGGATGC
AGATGAGTTCACTTGGGACTGTTGATGCTCCAAACTTCATTGTTGGGAACCCATGGGATGATAAGCTGAT
TTTCAAACTTTTATCTGGGCTTTCTAAACCAGTGAGTTCCTATCCAAATACTTTTGAATGGCAATGTAAA
CTTCCAGCCATCAAGCCCAAGACTGAATTTCAATTGGGTTCTAAGCTGGTCTATGTCCATCACCTTCTTG
GAGAAGGAGCCTTTGCCCAGGTGTACGAAGCTACCCAGGGAGATCTGAATGATGCTAAAAATAAACAGAA
ATTTGTTTTAAAGGTCCAAAAGCCTGCCAACCCCTGGGAATTCTACATTGGGACCCAGTTGATGGAAAGA
CTAAAGCCATCTATGCAGCACATGTTTATGAAGTTCTATTCTGCCCACTTATTCCAGAATGGCAGTGTAT
TAGTAGGAGAGCTCTACAGCTATGGAACATTATTAAATGCCATTAACCTCTATAAAAATACCCCTGAAAA
AGTGATGCCTCAAGGTCTTGTCATCTCTTTTGCTATGAGAATGCTTTACATGATTGAGCAAGTGCATGAC
TGTGAAATCATTCATGGAGACATTAAACCAGACAATTTCATACTTGGAAACGGATTTTTGGAACAGGATG
ATGAAGATGATTTATCTGCTGGCTTGGCACTGATTGACCTGGGTCAGAGTATAGATATGAAACTTTTTCC
AAAAGGAACTATATTCACAGCAAAGTGTGAAACATCTGGTTTTCAGTGTGTTGAGATGCTCAGCAACAAA
CCATGGAACTACCAGATCGATTACTTTGGGGTTGCTGCAACAGTATATTGCATGCTCTTTGGCACTTACA
TGAAAGTGAAAAATGAAGGAGGAGAGTGTAAGCCTGAAGGTCTTTTTAGAAGGCTTCCTCATTTGGATAT
GTGGAATGAATTTTTTCATGTTATGTTGAATATTCCAGATTGTCATCATCTTCCATCTTTGGATTTGTTA
AGGCAAAAGCTGAAGAAAGTATTTCAACAACACTATACTAACAAGATTAGGGCCCTACGTAATAGGCTAA
TTGTACTGCTCTTAGAATGTAAGCGTTCACGAAAATAA
