>Addgene plasmid #23612 | pDONR223-BUB1 | addgene partial sequence | sequence record 29385 | 23612 with M13pUC-fwd
TCGGGCCCAATAATGATTTTATTTTGACTGATAGTGACCTGTTCGTTGCAACAAATTGATGAGCAATGCT
TTTTTATAATGCCAACTTTGTACAAAAAAGTTGGCATGGACACCCCGGAAAATGTCCTTCAGATGCTTGA
AGCCCACATGCAGAGCTACAAGGGCAATGACCCTCTTGGTGAATGGGAAAGATACATACAGTGGGTAGAA
GAGAATTTTCCTGAGAATAAAGAATACTTGATAACTTTACTAGAACATTTAATGAAGGAATTTTTAGATA
AGAAGAAATACCACAATGACCCAAGATTCATCAGTTATTGTTTAAAATTTGCTGAGTACAACAGTGACCT
CCATCAATTTTTTGAGTTTCTGTACAACCATGGGATTGGAACCCTGTCATCCCCTCTGTACATTGCCTGG
GCGGGGCATCTGGAAGCCCAAGGAGAGCTGCAGCATGCCAGTGCTGTCCTTCAGAGAGGAATTCAAAACC
AGGCTGAACCCAGAGAGTTCCTGCAACAACAATACAGGTTATTTCAGACACGCCTCACTGAAACCCATTT
GCCAGCTCAAGCTAGAACCTCAGAACCTCTGCATAATGTTCAGGTTTTAAATCAAATGATAACATCAAAA
TCAAATCCAGGAAATAACATGGCCTGCATTTCTAAGAATCAGGGTTCAGAGCTTTCTGGAGTGATATCTT
CAGCTTGTGATAAAGAGTCAAATATGGAACGAAGAGTGATCACGATTTCTAAATCAGAATATTCTGTGCA
CTCATCTTTGGCATCCA
